>Addgene plasmid #144380 | TFORF2041 | addgene full sequence | sequence record 353189 | Addgene NGS Result
GGCTCCGGTGCCCGTCAGTGGGCAGAGCGCACATCGCCCACAGTCCCCGAGAAGTTGGGGGGAGGGGTCG
GCAATTGAACCGGTGCCTAGAGAAGGTGGCGCGGGGTAAACTGGGAAAGTGATGTCGTGTACTGGCTCCG
CCTTTTTCCCGAGGGTGGGGGAGAACCGTATATAAGTGCAGTAGTCGCCGTGAACGTTCTTTTTCGCAAC
GGGTTTGCCGCCAGAACACAGGTAAGTGCCGTGTGTGGTTCCCGCGGGCCTGGCCTCTTTACGGGTTATG
GCCCTTGCGTGCCTTGAATTACTTCCACCTGGCTGCAGTACGTGATTCTTGATCCCGAGCTTCGGGTTGG
AAGTGGGTGGGAGAGTTCGAGGCCTTGCGCTTAAGGAGCCCCTTCGCCTCGTGCTTGAGTTGAGGCCTGG
CCTGGGCGCTGGGGCCGCCGCGTGCGAATCTGGTGGCACCTTCGCGCCTGTCTCGCTGCTTTCGATAAGT
CTCTAGCCATTTAAAATTTTTGATGACCTGCTGCGACGCTTTTTTTCTGGCAAGATAGTCTTGTAAATGC
GGGCCAAGATCTGCACACTGGTATTTCGGTTTTTGGGGCCGCGGGCGGCGACGGGGCCCGTGCGTCCCAG
CGCACATGTTCGGCGAGGCGGGGCCTGCGAGCGCGGCCACCGAGAATCGGACGGGGGTAGTCTCAAGCTG
GCCGGCCTGCTCTGGTGCCTGGCCTCGCGCCGCCGTGTATCGCCCCGCCCTGGGCGGCAAGGCTGGCCCG
GTCGGCACCAGTTGCGTGAGCGGAAAGATGGCCGCTTCCCGGCCCTGCTGCAGGGAGCTCAAAATGGAGG
ACGCGGCGCTCGGGAGAGCGGGCGGGTGAGTCACCCACACAAAGGAAAAGGGCCTTTCCGTCCTCAGCCG
TCGCTTCATGTGACTCCACGGAGTACCGGGCGCCGTCCAGGCACCTCGATTAGTTCTCGAGCTTTTGGAG
TACGTCGTCTTTAGGTTGGGGGGAGGGGTTTTATGCGATGGAGTTTCCCCACACTGAGTGGGTGGAGACT
GAAGTTAGGCCAGCTTGGCACTTGATGTAATTCTCCTTGGAATTTGCCCTTTTTGAGTTTGGATCTTGGT
TCATTCTCAAGCCTCAGACAGTGGTTCAAAGTTTTTTTCTTCCATTTCAGGTGTCGTGAGGCTAGCACCG
CCACCATGAACATGGAGGGTCTGGTGATGTTCCAAGATTTAAGCATCGACTTTAGCCAAGAAGAGTGGGA
GTGTTTAGATGCCGCACAAAAAGATTTATATCGCGATGTTATGATGGAGAACTATAGCTCTTTAGTGTCT
TTAGGTTTAAGCATCCCGAAGCCGGATGTTATTTCTTTATTAGAGCAAGGTAAGGAGCCGTGGATGGTTA
GTCGCGACGTTTTAGGTGGCTGGTGCCGCGATAGCGAATTCCGCTGCAAAACCAAGGATAGTTGTTTACC
GAAAGAGATCTACGAAGTGACCAGCAGTCAGTGGGTGCGCATGGAAAAATGCCACAGTCTGGTGGGCAGC
AGCGTTCGCGATGATTGGGAGTGCAAAGGCCAGTTCCAGCACCAAGACATTAATCAAGAACGTTATTTAG
AGAAAGCCATTATGACATATGAGACCACCCCGACCTTCTGTTTACAGACCTCTTTAACCTTGCATCATCG
CATCCATCCGGGTGAGAAACTGTATAAAAGTACAGAGTGTATGGCATTTAAATATGGTAGCGAGTTAACC
CAGCAGCAAGAAACCCATACTGGTGAAAAGCTGTATAAGTGCAAGGAATGCGGCAAAGCCTTTCACCATT
TCAGCTATTTAGTGAAGCACCAACGCATTCACACCGGTGAGAAGCCGTGCGCTTGTAAGGAATACGGCAA
AGCTTTTATCAGCGGCAGTCATTTAATTCAGCACCAGAAAATGTACACCGACGAACGCCCTCATGAATGC
CAAGAAAGCGTGAAAGCATTTCGTCCGAGCGCCCATTTAATCCAACACTGGCGCATCCATACTGGCGATA
AGCCGTACGAATGTAAGGAATGCGGCAAGTCTTTCACTAGCGGCAGCACCTTAAACCAGCATCAACAAAT
TCACACCGGTGAGAAACCCTACCATTGTAAGCAGTGTGGCAAATCTTTCACAGTTGGTAGCACATTAATT
CGTCACCAACAGATCCACACCGGCGAAAAGCCTTATGACTGCAAAGAATGCGGCAAGAGTTTTGCCAGCG
GTTCTGCTTTAATCCGCCACCAGCGCATTCATACTGGTGAGAAGCCTTATGACTGTAAAGAATGTGGCAA
GTCCTTCACCTTTCACAGCGCTTTAATCCGCCATCAACGCATCCATACCGGCGAAAAGCCCTATGACTGC
AAGGAGTGTGGCAAATCTTTTACCTTTCGTAGCGGTTTAATTGGCCACCAAGCTATCCATACTGGCGAAA
AGCCTTACGACTGTAAAGAGTGTGGTAAAAGCTTTACCGCCGGCTCTACCTTGATCCAGCACCAGCGTAT
CCACACCGGTGAGAAGCCTTACGATTGTAAAGAGTGTGGTAAGTCCTTCGCCTCTGGTAGCGCATTACTG
CAACACCAACGCATTCACACTGGTGAGAAACCGTATTGCTGTAAGGAATGTGGCAAGTCTTTTACCTTCC
GTAGCACCCGTAACCGTCATCAGCGCATTCACACCGGCGAAAAACCCTACAATTGTAAGGAGTGTGGCAA
AAGCTTTGCAAGCGGCAGCGCACTGTTGCAGCATCAGCGTATTCACACCGGCGAGAAACCGTATCACTGC
AAAGAATGTGGCAAGTCTTTTACTTTTCGCAGTGGTTTAATCGGCCATCAAGCTGTTCATACCGGCGAGA
AGCCTTATGATTGCAAGGAATGCGGTAAGTCTTTTACTAGTCGCAGTGCTTTAATTCAACACCAGCGTAT
TCACACCGGCGAGAAGCCTTACCACTGTAAAGAGTGTGGCAAGAGCTTCACAGTGGGCAGTACTTTACTG
CAGCACCAACAAATCCATACCGGCGAAAAACCCTATGACTGCAAAGAATGTGGCAAAGCTTTTCGCTTAC
GCTTACGTTTAACTCAGCATCAGCAAATTCATACCGGCGAAAAACCTTACCAATGCCAAGAATGCGGCAA
GGCCTTCGTTAGCGTTAGTGGTTTAACACAACATCACCGTATCCATACCGGCGAGAAGCCGTACGAGTGT
CCGGATTGTGGCAAAGCTTTCCGCCAGCGTACATATCTGAATCAACACCGTCGTATTCACACTGGTGAGA
AACCCTATGAGTGCAAAGAATGTGGTAAAAGTTTTACATTCTGTAGTGGCTTAATTCAACATCAACAGAA
TCATACCGACGAAAAGCCCTACGACGGCAAGGAATGCGGCAAGTCTTTTACCAGCCATAGCACTTTGATC
CAACATCAACAGATCCATACTGGTGAAAAGCCCTACGATTGTAAAGAGTGCGGCAAATCTTTTACAAGTC
ACAGTACACTGATTCAACATCAACAAATCCACACCGGTGAAAAACTGTATGATTGCAAGGAATGCGGCAA
ATCTTTTACCAGCCACAGCACCTTAATTCAGCATCAGCCTCTGCATACTGGCGAGAAGCCCTACCATTGT
AAGGAGTGTGGTAAGTCCTTCACTTTACGCAGTGCTTTAATTCAACACCGTCCGGTTCACACTGGTGAGA
AACGCTACAGCTGTAAAGAATGTGGCAAATCCTTTACCAGCCGCAGCACACTGATTGAACATCAACGTAT
TCATACTGGTGAGAAACCTTATCATTGTAAAGAGTGCGGTAAATCTTTCGCCTTCCGCAGCGCCATCATT
CAGCACCGCCGCATCCATACCGGCGAGAAGCCTTACGACTGCAAGGAATGCGGTAAGGCTTTCCGCCGTC
GTAGCAAGCTGACACAGCATCAACGTATCCACACTGGCGAAAAGCCCTATCGTTGTCACGAATGCGGTAA
AGCATTCGTGCGCTTTAGCGGCTTAACCAAGCATCATAGCATTCACACTGGTGAGAAGCCCTACGAGTGC
AAAACTTGTGGTAAAAGTTTCCGTCAGCGCACCCATCTGACACTGCACCAACGCATCCACACCGGTGATC
GCCCGTATGAGTGTAAGGAGTGCGGCAAATCTTTCACTTGTGGCAGCGAACTGATTCGTCACCAGCGTAC
ACACACTGGTGAAAAACCCTACGACTGCAAGGAATGCGGTAAGGCATTTCGTTGCCCGAGTCAGCTGAGT
CAGCATAAACGTATTCATACTGGTGAAAAGACCTATCAATGTCCGGAGTGTGGTAAAGCCTTCTTTTATG
CAAGCGGTCTGAGCCGCCACCAGAGTGTTCACACCGGCGAAAAGCCTTACGAGTGTAAAACTTGTGGTAA
GGCCTTCAAGCAGCTGACCCAGCTGACACGCCACCAACGCATTCATGACTTAACCTAATAATGAACTAGT
CCGTAACTTGAAAGTATTTCGATTTCTTGGCTTTATATATCTTGTGGAAAGGACGAGGTTGGCTATATGT
TTGTGCTTTGACGCGTTAAGTCGACAATCAACCTCTGGATTACAAAATTTGTGAAAGATTGACTGGTATT
CTTAACTATGTTGCTCCTTTTACGCTATGTGGATACGCTGCTTTAATGCCTTTGTATCATGCTATTGCTT
CCCGTATGGCTTTCATTTTCTCCTCCTTGTATAAATCCTGGTTGCTGTCTCTTTATGAGGAGTTGTGGCC
CGTTGTCAGGCAACGTGGCGTGGTGTGCACTGTGTTTGCTGACGCAACCCCCACTGGTTGGGGCATTGCC
ACCACCTGTCAGCTCCTTTCCGGGACTTTCGCTTTCCCCCTCCCTATTGCCACGGCGGAACTCATCGCCG
CCTGCCTTGCCCGCTGCTGGACAGGGGCTCGGCTGTTGGGCACTGACAATTCCGTGGTGTTGTCGGGGAA
ATCATCGTCCTTTCCTTGGCTGCTCGCCTGTGTTGCCACCTGGATTCTGCGCGGGACGTCCTTCTGCTAC
GTCCCTTCGGCCCTCAATCCAGCGGACCTTCCTTCCCGCGGCCTGCTGCCGGCTCTGCGGCCTCTTCCGC
GTCTTCGCCTTCGCCCTCAGACGAGTCGGATCTCCCTTTGGGCCGCCTCCCCGCGTCGACTTTAAGACCA
ATGACTTACAAGGCAGCTGTAGATCTTAGCCACTTTTTAAAAGAAAAGGGGGGACTGGAAGGGCTAATTC
ACTCCCAACGAAGACAAGATCTGCTTTTTGCTTGTACTGGGTCTCTCTGGTTAGACCAGATCTGAGCCTG
GGAGCTCTCTGGCTAACTAGGGAACCCACTGCTTAAGCCTCAATAAAGCTTGCCTTGAGTGCTTCAAGTA
GTGTGTGCCCGTCTGTTGTGTGACTCTGGTAACTAGAGATCCCTCAGACCCTTTTAGTCAGTGTGGAAAA
TCTCTAGCAGTACGTATAGTAGTTCATGTCATCTTATTATTCAGTATTTATAACTTGCAAAGAAATGAAT
ATCAGAGAGTGAGAGGAACTTGTTTATTGCAGCTTATAATGGTTACAAATAAAGCAATAGCATCACAAAT
TTCACAAATAAAGCATTTTTTTCACTGCATTCTAGTTGTGGTTTGTCCAAACTCATCAATGTATCTTATC
ATGTCTGGCTCTAGCTATCCCGCCCCTAACTCCGCCCATCCCGCCCCTAACTCCGCCCAGTTCCGCCCAT
TCTCCGCCCCATGGCTGACTAATTTTTTTTATTTATGCAGAGGCCGAGGCCGCCTCGGCCTCTGAGCTAT
TCCAGAAGTAGTGAGGAGGCTTTTTTGGAGGCCTAGGGACGTACCCAATTCGCCCTATAGTGAGTCGTAT
TACGCGCGCTCACTGGCCGTCGTTTTACAACGTCGTGACTGGGAAAACCCTGGCGTTACCCAACTTAATC
GCCTTGCAGCACATCCCCCTTTCGCCAGCTGGCGTAATAGCGAAGAGGCCCGCACCGATCGCCCTTCCCA
ACAGTTGCGCAGCCTGAATGGCGAATGGG
[124 nt withheld, positions 6050-6173]
C
[91 nt withheld, positions 6175-6265]
A
[49 nt withheld, positions 6267-6315]
CCTTTGACGTTGGAGTCCACGTTCTTT
[37 nt withheld, positions 6343-6379]
ACCCTATCTCGGTCTATTCTTTTGATTTATAAGGGATTTTGCCGATTTCGGCCTATTGGTTAAAAAATGA
GCTGATTTAACAAAAATTTAACGCGAATTTTAACAAAATATTAACGCTTACAATTTAGGTGGCACTTTTC
GGGGAAATGTGCGCGGAACCCCTATTTGTTTATTTTTCTAAATACATTCAAATATGTATCCGCTCATGAG
ACAATAACCCTGATAAATGCTTCAATAATATTGAAAAAGGAAGAGTATGAGTATTCAACATTTCCGTGTC
GCCCTTATTCCCTTTTTTGCGGCATTTTGCCTTCCTGTTTTTGCTCACCCAGAAACGCTGGTGAAAGTAA
AAGATGCTGAAGATCAGTTGGGTGCACGAGTGGGTTACATCGAACTGGATCTCAACAGCGGTAAGATCCT
TGAGAGTTTTCGCCCCGAAGAACGTTTTCCAATGATGAGCACTTTTAAAGTTCTGCTATGTGGCGCGGTA
TTATCCCGTATTGACGCCGGGCAAGAGCAACTCGGTCGCCGCATACACTATTCTCAGAATGACTTGGTTG
AGTACTCACCAGTCACAGAAAAGCATCTTACGGATGGCATGACAGTAAGAGAATTATGCAGTGCTGCCAT
AACCATGAGTGATAACACTGCGGCCAACTTACTTCTGACAACGATCGGAGGACCGAAGGAGCTAACCGCT
TTTTTGCACAACATGGGGGATCATGTAACTCGCCTTGATCGTTGGGAACCGGAGCTGAATGAAGCCATAC
CAAACGACGAGCGTGACACCACGATGCCTGTAGCAATGGCAACAACGTTGCGCAAACTATTAACTGGCGA
ACTACTTACTCTAGCTTCCCGGCAACAATTAATAGACTGGATGGAGGCGGATAAAGTTGCAGGACCACTT
CTGCGCTCGGCCCTTCCGGCTGGCTGGTTTATTGCTGATAAATCTGGAGCCGGTGAGCGTGGGTCTCGCG
GTATCATTGCAGCACTGGGGCCAGATGGTAAGCCCTCCCGTATCGTAGTTATCTACACGACGGGGAGTCA
GGCAACTATGGATGAACGAAATAGACAGATCGCTGAGATAGGTGCCTCACTGATTAAGCATTGGTAACTG
TCAGACCAAGTTTACTCATATATACTTTAGATTGATTTAAAACTTCATTTTTAATTTAAAAGGATCTAGG
TGAAGATCCTTTTTGATAATCTCATGACCAAAATCCCTTAACGTGAGTTTTCGTTCCACTGAGCGTCAGA
CCCCGTAGAAAAGATCAAAGGATCTTCTTGAGATCCTTTTTTTCTGCGCGTAATCTGCTGCTTGCAAACA
AAAAAACCACCGCTACCAGCGGTGGTTTGTTTGCCGGATCAAGAGCTACCAACTCTTTTTCCGAAGGTAA
CTGGCTTCAGCAGAGCGCAGATACCAAATACTGTTCTTCTAGTGTAGCCGTAGTTAGGCCACCACTTCAA
GAACTCTGTAGCACCGCCTACATACCTCGCTCTGCTAATCCTGTTACCAGTGGCTGCTGCCAGTGGCGAT
AAGTCGTGTCTTACCGGGTTGGACTCAAGACGATAGTTACCGGATAAGGCGCAGCGGTCGGGCTGAACGG
GGGGTTCGTGCACACAGCCCAGCTTGGAGCGAACGACCTACACCGAACTGAGATACCTACAGCGTGAGCT
ATGAGAAAGCGCCACGCTTCCCGAAGGGAGAAAGGCGGACAGGTATCCGGTAAGCGGCAGGGTCGGAACA
GGAGAGCGCACGAGGGAGCTTCCAGGGGGAAACGCCTGGTATCTTTATAGTCCTGTCGGGTTTCGCCACC
TCTGACTTGAGCGTCGATTTTTGTGATGCTCGTCAGGGGGGCGGAGCCTATGGAAAAACGCCAGCAACGC
GGCCTTTTTACGGTTCCTGGCCTTTTGCTGGCCTTTTGCTCACATGTTCTTTCCTGCGTTATCCCCTGAT
TCTGTGGATAACCGTATTACCGCCTTTGAGTGAGCTGATACCGCTCGCCGCAGCCGAACGACCGAGCGCA
GCGAGTCAGTGAGCGAGGAAGCGGAAGAGCGCCCAATACGCAAACCGCCTCTCCCCGCGCGTTGGCCGAT
TCATTAATGCAGCTGGCACGACAGGTTTCCCGACTGGAAAGCGGGCAGTGAGCGCAACGCAATTAATGTG
AGTTAGCTCACTCATTAGGCACCCCAGGCTTTACACTTTATGCTTCCGGCTCGTATGTTGTGTGGAATTG
TGAGCGGATAACAATTTCACACAGGAAACAGCTATGACCATGATTACGCCAAGCGCGCAATTAACCCTCA
CTAAAGGGAACAAAAGCTGGAGCTGCAAGCTTAATGTAGTCTTATGCAATACTCTTGTAGTCTTGCAACA
TGGTAACGATGAGTTAGCAACATGCCTTACAAGGAGAGAAAAAGCACCGTGCATGCCGATTGGTGGAAGT
AAGGTGGTACGATCGTGCCTTATTAGGAAGGCAACAGACGGGTCTGACATGGATTGGACGAACCACTGAA
TTGCCGCATTGCAGAGATATTGTATTTAAGTGCCTAGCTCGATACATAAACGGGTCTCTCTGGTTAGACC
AGATCTGAGCCTGGGAGCTCTCTGGCTAACTAGGGAACCCACTGCTTAAGCCTCAATAAAGCTTGCCTTG
AGTGCTTCAAGTAGTGTGTGCCCGTCTGTTGTGTGACTCTGGTAACTAGAGATCCCTCAGACCCTTTTAG
TCAGTGTGGAAAATCTCTAGCAGTGGCGCCCGAACAGGGACTTGAAAGCGAAAGGGAAACCAGAGGAGCT
CTCTCGACGCAGGACTCGGCTTGCTGAAGCGCGCACGGCAAGAGGCGAGGGGCGGCGACTGGTGAGTACG
CCAAAAATTTTGACTAGCGGAGGCTAGAAGGAGAGAGATGGGTGCGAGAGCGTCAGTATTAAGCGGGGGA
GAATTAGATCGCGATGGGAAAAAATTCGGTTAAGGCCAGGGGGAAAGAAAAAATATAAATTAAAACATAT
AGTATGGGCAAGCAGGGAGCTAGAACGATTCGCAGTTAATCCTGGCCTGTTAGAAACATCAGAAGGCTGT
AGACAAATACTGGGACAGCTACAACCATCCCTTCAGACAGGATCAGAAGAACTTAGATCATTATATAATA
CAGTAGCAACCCTCTATTGTGTGCATCAAAGGATAGAGATAAAAGACACCAAGGAAGCTTTAGACAAGAT
AGAGGAAGAGCAAAACAAAAGTAAGACCACCGCACAGCAAGCGGCCGCTGATCTTCAGACCTGGAGGAGG
AGATATGAGGGACAATTGGAGAAGTGAATTATATAAATATAAAGTAGTAAAAATTGAACCATTAGGAGTA
GCACCCACCAAGGCAAAGAGAAGAGTGGTGCAGAGAGAAAAAAGAGCAGTGGGAATAGGAGCTTTGTTCC
TTGGGTTCTTGGGAGCAGCAGGAAGCACTATGGGCGCAGCGTCAATGACGCTGACGGTACAGGCCAGACA
ATTATTGTCTGGTATAGTGCAGCAGCAGAACAATTTGCTGAGGGCTATTGAGGCGCAACAGCATCTGTTG
CAACTCACAGTCTGGGGCATCAAGCAGCTCCAGGCAAGAATCCTGGCTGTGGAAAGATACCTAAAGGATC
AACAGCTCCTGGGGATTTGGGGTTGCTCTGGAAAACTCATTTGCACCACTGCTGTGCCTTGGAATGCTAG
TTGGAGTAATAAATCTCTGGAACAGATTTGGAATCACACGACCTGGATGGAGTGGGACAGAGAAATTAAC
AATTACACAAGCTTAATACACTCCTTAATTGAAGAATCGCAAAACCAGCAAGAAAAGAATGAACAAGAAT
TATTGGAATTAGATAAATGGGCAAGTTTGTGGAATTGGTTTAACATAACAAATTGGCTGTGGTATATAAA
ATTATTCATAATGATAGTAGGAGGCTTGGTAGGTTTAAGAATAGTTTTTGCTGTACTTTCTATAGTGAAT
AGAGTTAGGCAGGGATATTCACCATTATCGTTTCAGACCCACCTCCCAACCCCGAGGGGACCCATGCATT
GCATCTCAATTAGTCAGCAACCAGGTGTGGAAAGTCCCCAGGCTCCCCAGCAGGCAGAAGTATGCAAAGC
ATGCGTCTCAATTAGTCAGCAACCATAGTCCCGCCCCTAACTCCGCCCATCCCGCCCCTAACTCCGCCCA
GTTCCGCCCATTCTCCGCCCCATGGCTGACTAATTTTTTTTATTTATGCAGAGGCCGAGGCCGCCTCGGC
CTCTGAGCTATTCCAGAAGTAGTGAGGAGGCTTTTTTGGAGGCCTAGGCTTTTGCAAAAAGCTTTCTAGA
GGTACCACCGGAGCTTACCATGACCGAGTACAAGCCCACGGTGCGCCTCGCCACCCGCGACGACGTCCCC
AGGGCCGTACGCACCCTCGCCGCCGCGTTCGCCGACTACCCCGCCACGCGCCACACCGTCGATCCGGACC
GCCACATCGAGCGGGTCACCGAGCTGCAAGAACTCTTCCTCACGCGCGTCGGGCTCGACATCGGCAAGGT
GTGGGTCGCGGACGACGGCGCCGCCGTGGCGGTCTGGACCACGCCGGAGAGCGTCGAAGCGGGGGCGGTG
TTCGCCGAGATCGGCCCGCGCATGGCCGAGTTGAGCGGTTCCCGGCTGGCCGCGCAGCAACAGATGGAAG
GCCTCCTGGCGCCGCACCGGCCCAAGGAGCCCGCGTGGTTCCTGGCCACCGTCGGCGTCTCGCCCGACCA
CCAGGGCAAGGGTCTGGGCAGCGCCGTCGTGCTCCCCGGAGTGGAGGCGGCCGAGCGCGCCGGGGTGCCC
GCCTTCCTGGAGACCTCCGCGCCCCGCAACCTCCCCTTCTACGAGCGGCTCGGCTTCACCGTCACCGCCG
ACGTCGAGGTGCCCGAAGGACCGCGCACCTGGTGCATGACCCGCAAGCCCGGTGCCAGTTAACGAATTCT
AGATCTTGAGACAAATGGCAGTATTCATCCACAATTTTAAAAGAAAAGGGGGGATTGGGGGGTACAGTGC
AGGGGAAAGAATAGTAGACATAATAGCAACAGACATACAAACTAAAGAATTACAAAAACAAATTACAAAA
ATTCAAAATTTTCGGGTTTATTACAGGGACAGCAGAGATCCACTTTGGCGCCGGCTCGAGGCCTGCAGGT
GCAAAGATGGATAAAGTTTTAAACAGAGAGGAATCTTTGCAGCTAATGGACCTTCTAGGTCTTGAAAGGA
GTGGGAATT
Features (pLannotate 1.2.2; 31 found; start..end, strand, type, name):
      1..1179    +  promoter       EF-1α promoter: strong constitutive promoter for human elongation factor EF-1α
   1214..1717    +  CDS            ZNF566 (fragment): ZN566_HUMAN - Experimental evidence at protein level: Swiss-Prot protein existence level 1. May be involved in transcriptional regulation. From Homo sapiens (Human).
   4481..4534    +  promoter       U6 promoter (fragment): RNA polymerase III promoter for human U6 snRNA
   4576..5164    +  misc_feature   WPRE: woodchuck hepatitis virus posttranscriptional regulatory element
   5215..5234    +  misc_feature   cPPT/CTS (fragment): central polypurine tract and central termination sequence of HIV-1
   5236..5469    +  LTR            3' LTR (ΔU3): self-inactivating 3' long terminal repeat (LTR) from HIV-1
   5547..5668    +  polyA_signal   SV40 poly(A) signal: SV40 polyadenylation signal
   5708..5843    +  rep_origin     SV40 ori: SV40 origin of replication
   5864..5882    -  promoter       T7 promoter: promoter for bacteriophage T7 RNA polymerase
   5890..6045    +  CDS            lacZα (fragment): LacZα fragment of β-galactosidase; lacZ fragment
   6050..6478    +  rep_origin     f1 ori (sequence partly withheld): f1 bacteriophage origin of replication; arrow indicates direction of (+) strand synthesis
   6531..6635    +  promoter       AmpR promoter: bla
   6636..7496    +  CDS            AmpR: β-lactamase; bla; confers resistance to ampicillin, carbenicillin, and related antibiotics
   7667..8255    +  rep_origin     ori: high-copy-number ColE1/pMB1/pBR322/pUC origin of replication
   8438..8530    +  CDS            lacI (fragment): lac repressor; lacI; The lac repressor binds to the lac operator to inhibit transcription in E. coli. This inhibition can be relieved by adding lactose or isopropyl-β-D-thiogalactopyranoside (IPTG).
   8543..8564    +  protein_bind   CAP binding site: CAP binding activates transcription in the presence of cAMP. E. coli catabolite activator protein
   8579..8609    +  promoter       lac promoter: promoter for the E. coli lac operon
   8613..8635    +  protein_bind   lac operator (fragment): The lac repressor binds to the lac operator to inhibit transcription in E. coli. This inhibition can be relieved by adding lactose or isopropyl-β-D-thiogalactopyranoside (IPTG). lac repressor encoded by lacI
   8678..8696    +  promoter       T3 promoter: promoter for bacteriophage T3 RNA polymerase
   8724..8950    +  promoter       RSV promoter: Rous sarcoma virus enhancer/promoter
   8951..9131    +  LTR            5' LTR (truncated): truncated 5' long terminal repeat (LTR) from HIV-1
   9178..9303    +  misc_feature   HIV-1 Ψ: packaging signal of human immunodeficiency virus type 1
   9287..9650    +  CDS            HIV-1 gag (fragment): gag protein from human immunodeficiency virus 1; gag
   9796..10029   +  misc_feature   RRE: The Rev response element (RRE) of HIV-1 allows for Rev-dependent mRNA export from the nucleus to the cytoplasm.
  10406..10432   +  CDS            Rev (fragment): human immunodeficiency virus 1 (HIV-1) Rev protein; rev; enhances nuclear export of unspliced and incompletely spliced viral mRNAs
  10439..10462   +  promoter       SV40 promoter (fragment): SV40 early promoter
  10463..10534   +  promoter       SV40 promoter (fragment): SV40 enhancer and early promoter
  10558..10693   +  rep_origin     SV40 ori: SV40 origin of replication
  10739..11335   +  CDS            PuroR (fragment): puromycin N-acetyltransferase; pac from Streptomyces; confers resistance to puromycin
  11384..11501   +  misc_feature   cPPT/CTS: central polypurine tract and central termination sequence of HIV-1
  11566..11632   +  CDS            small t antigen (fragment): SV40 (simian virus 40) small t antigen
