[The description below was written by a language model from this plasmid's Addgene catalogue record and pLannotate feature annotations shown in this document.]
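Description:
TFORF2041 is a third-generation-style, self-inactivating lentiviral expression plasmid built on the pLX_TRC317 backbone and carrying the human zinc-finger gene ZNF850 as one member of a barcoded transcription factor ORF collection. In bacteria it is maintained by a high-copy ColE1/pUC-type origin and selected with ampicillin through the β-lactamase gene; an f1 origin and remnants of a lac/lacZα cloning region, flanked by T7 and T3 promoters, are also present in the backbone. The depositor notes that the plasmid can recombine during propagation.

The viral portion begins with an RSV promoter fused to a truncated HIV-1 5' LTR, followed by the Ψ packaging signal with adjoining gag sequence, the Rev response element, and a cPPT/CTS. It ends in a ΔU3 3' LTR that disables LTR promoter activity after integration, followed by an SV40 polyadenylation signal. Within this unit, an SV40 early promoter drives puromycin N-acetyltransferase for selection of transduced mammalian cells, and the EF-1α promoter drives the synthesized ZNF850 ORF (about 3.4 kb), with a WPRE downstream to enhance transcript expression.

The automated annotation labels only the start of the ORF region, calling it a ZNF566 fragment. This most likely reflects homology among KRAB zinc-finger proteins rather than a different insert, and most of the ORF span is otherwise unannotated. The 24-bp barcode described in the record is not annotated, so its exact position is not stated. That barcode allows the transcription factor to be identified by sequencing, so the construct suits both individual overexpression and pooled screens, such as those for directed differentiation.
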