Addgene plasmid #144380: TFORF2041
Purpose: Lentiviral vector for overexpressing transcription factor ORFs with unique 24-bp barcodes. Barcodes facilitate identification of transcription factors in pooled screens.
Depositing lab: Feng Zhang. Depositing organization: Broad Institute. Publication: A transcription factor atlas of directed differentiation. Joung J, Ma S, Tay T, Geiger-Schuller KR, Kirchgatterer PC, Verdine VK, Guo B, Arias-Garcia MA, Allen WE, Singh A, Kuksenko O, Abudayyeh OO, Gootenberg JS, Fu Z, Macrae RK, Buenrostro JD, Regev A, Zhang F. Cell. 2023 Jan 5;186(1):209-229.e26. doi: 10.1016/j.cell.2022.11.026. PubMed 36608654.
Backbone
  Vector backbone: pLX_TRC317
  Backbone manufacturer: Broad Institute Genetic Perturbation Platform
  Backbone size w/o insert (bp): 8264
  Vector type: Mammalian Expression, Lentiviral
  Selectable markers: Puromycin
Growth in bacteria
  Bacterial resistance: Ampicillin, 100 μg/mL
  Growth temperature: 37°C
  Growth strain: NEB Stable
  Copy number: High Copy
Gene/Insert
  Gene/Insert name: ZNF850
  Species: H. sapiens (human)
  Insert size (bp): 3374
  Entrez Gene: ZNF850 (a.k.a. ZNF850P)
  Promoter: EF1a
  Cloning method: Unknown
  Sequencing primers: 5′ GGGTGGAGACTGAAGTTAGGCCAG; 3′ CACATAGCGTAAAAGGAGCAACATAG
Terms and licenses: Academic/Nonprofit Terms; Industry Terms: Not Available to Industry
Depositor comments: NM_001193552,ENST00000591344 . The transcription factor ORF portion of this plasmid was synthesized by Genewiz. Please test multiple small colonies in case of plasmid recombination. To make this collection available in a timely manner, a portion of this collection was not fully sequenced by Addgene. If an Addgene verified full plasmid sequence is not available, please contact us prior to placing an order to request the full sequence.
How to cite: TFORF2041 was a gift from Feng Zhang (Addgene plasmid # 144380 ; http://n2t.net/addgene:144380 ; RRID:Addgene_144380)
