>Addgene plasmid #144380 | TFORF2041 | depositor partial sequence | sequence record 285256 | Barcode
GGTTGGCTATATGTTTGTGCTTTG
